>Addgene plasmid #77535 | DYRK2 gRNA (BRDN0001147464) | addgene full sequence | sequence record 187948 | Addgene Assembled Sequence
CCCGGGTGCAAAGATGGATAAAGTTTTAAACAGAGAGGAATCTTTGCAGCTAATGGACCTTCTAGGTCTT
GAAAGGAGTGGGAATTGGCTCCGGTGCCCGTCAGTGGGCAGAGCGCACATCGCCCACAGTCCCCGAGAAG
TTGGGGGGAGGGGTCGGCAATTGATCCGGTGCCTAGAGAAGGTGGCGCGGGGTAAACTGGGAAAGTGATG
TCGTGTACTGGCTCCGCCTTTTTCCCGAGGGTGGGGGAGAACCGTATATAAGTGCAGTAGTCGCCGTGAA
CGTTCTTTTTCGCAACGGGTTTGCCGCCAGAACACAGGTAAGTGCCGTGTGTGGTTCCCGCGGGCCTGGC
CTCTTTACGGGTTATGGCCCTTGCGTGCCTTGAATTACTTCCACCTGGCTGCAGTACGTGATTCTTGATC
CCGAGCTTCGGGTTGGAAGTGGGTGGGAGAGTTCGAGGCCTTGCGCTTAAGGAGCCCCTTCGCCTCGTGC
TTGAGTTGAGGCCTGGCCTGGGCGCTGGGGCCGCCGCGTGCGAATCTGGTGGCACCTTCGCGCCTGTCTC
GCTGCTTTCGATAAGTCTCTAGCCATTTAAAATTTTTGATGACCTGCTGCGACGCTTTTTTTCTGGCAAG
ATAGTCTTGTAAATGCGGGCCAAGATCTGCACACTGGTATTTCGGTTTTTGGGGCCGCGGGCGGCGACGG
GGCCCGTGCGTCCCAGCGCACATGTTCGGCGAGGCGGGGCCTGCGAGCGCGGCCACCGAGAATCGGACGG
GGGTAGTCTCAAGCTGGCCGGCCTGCTCTGGTGCCTGGCCTCGCGCCGCCGTGTATCGCCCCGCCCTGGG
CGGCAAGGCTGGCCCGGTCGGCACCAGTTGCGTGAGCGGAAAGATGGCCGCTTCCCGGCCCTGCTGCAGG
GAGCTCAAAATGGAGGACGCGGCGCTCGGGAGAGCGGGCGGGTGAGTCACCCACACAAAGGAAAAGGGCC
TTTCCGTCCTCAGCCGTCGCTTCATGTGACTCCACGGAGTACCGGGCGCCGTCCAGGCACCTCGATTAGT
TCTCGAGCTTTTGGAGTACGTCGTCTTTAGGTTGGGGGGAGGGGTTTTATGCGATGGAGTTTCCCCACAC
TGAGTGGGTGGAGACTGAAGTTAGGCCAGCTTGGCACTTGATGTAATTCTCCTTGGAATTTGCCCTTTTT
GAGTTTGGATCTTGGTTCATTCTCAAGCCTCAGACAGTGGTTCAAAGTTTTTTTCTTCCATTTCAGGTGT
CGTGACGTACGGCCACCATGACCGAGTACAAGCCCACGGTGCGCCTCGCCACCCGCGACGACGTCCCCAG
GGCCGTACGCACCCTCGCCGCCGCGTTCGCCGACTACCCCGCCACGCGCCACACCGTCGATCCGGACCGC
CACATCGAGCGGGTCACCGAGCTGCAAGAACTCTTCCTCACGCGCGTCGGGCTCGACATCGGCAAGGTGT
GGGTCGCGGACGACGGCGCCGCCGTGGCGGTCTGGACCACGCCGGAGAGCGTCGAAGCGGGGGCGGTGTT
CGCCGAGATCGGCCCGCGCATGGCCGAGTTGAGCGGTTCCCGGCTGGCCGCGCAGCAACAGATGGAAGGC
CTCCTGGCGCCGCACCGGCCCAAGGAGCCCGCGTGGTTCCTGGCCACCGTCGGAGTCTCGCCCGACCACC
AGGGCAAGGGTCTGGGCAGCGCCGTCGTGCTCCCCGGAGTGGAGGCGGCCGAGCGCGCCGGGGTGCCCGC
CTTCCTGGAGACCTCCGCGCCCCGCAACCTCCCCTTCTACGAGCGGCTCGGCTTCACCGTCACCGCCGAC
GTCGAGGTGCCCGAAGGACCGCGCACCTGGTGCATGACCCGCAAGCCCGGTGCCTGAACGCGTTAAGTCG
ACAATCAACCTCTGGATTACAAAATTTGTGAAAGATTGACTGGTATTCTTAACTATGTTGCTCCTTTTAC
GCTATGTGGATACGCTGCTTTAATGCCTTTGTATCATGCTATTGCTTCCCGTATGGCTTTCATTTTCTCC
TCCTTGTATAAATCCTGGTTGCTGTCTCTTTATGAGGAGTTGTGGCCCGTTGTCAGGCAACGTGGCGTGG
TGTGCACTGTGTTTGCTGACGCAACCCCCACTGGTTGGGGCATTGCCACCACCTGTCAGCTCCTTTCCGG
GACTTTCGCTTTCCCCCTCCCTATTGCCACGGCGGAACTCATCGCCGCCTGCCTTGCCCGCTGCTGGACA
GGGGCTCGGCTGTTGGGCACTGACAATTCCGTGGTGTTGTCGGGGAAATCATCGTCCTTTCCTTGGCTGC
TCGCCTGTGTTGCCACCTGGATTCTGCGCGGGACGTCCTTCTGCTACGTCCCTTCGGCCCTCAATCCAGC
GGACCTTCCTTCCCGCGGCCTGCTGCCGGCTCTGCGGCCTCTTCCGCGTCTTCGCCTTCGCCCTCAGACG
AGTCGGATCTCCCTTTGGGCCGCCTCCCCGCGTCGACTTTAAGACCAATGACTTACAAGGCAGCTGTAGA
TCTTAGCCACTTTTTAAAAGAAAAGGGGGGACTGGAAGGGCTAATTCACTCCCAACGAAGACAAGATCTG
CTTTTTGCTTGTACTGGGTCTCTCTGGTTAGACCAGATCTGAGCCTGGGAGCTCTCTGGCTAACTAGGGA
ACCCACTGCTTAAGCCTCAATAAAGCTTGCCTTGAGTGCTTCAAGTAGTGTGTGCCCGTCTGTTGTGTGA
CTCTGGTAACTAGAGATCCCTCAGACCCTTTTAGTCAGTGTGGAAAATCTCTAGCAGTACGTATAGTAGT
TCATGTCATCTTATTATTCAGTATTTATAACTTGCAAAGAAATGAATATCAGAGAGTGAGAGGAACTTGT
TTATTGCAGCTTATAATGGTTACAAATAAAGCAATAGCATCACAAATTTCACAAATAAAGCATTTTTTTC
ACTGCATTCTAGTTGTGGTTTGTCCAAACTCATCAATGTATCTTATCATGTCTGGCTCTAGCTATCCCGC
CCCTAACTCCGCCCATCCCGCCCCTAACTCCGCCCAGTTCCGCCCATTCTCCGCCCCATGGCTGACTAAT
TTTTTTTATTTATGCAGAGGCCGAGGCCGCCTCGGCCTCTGAGCTATTCCAGAAGTAGTGAGGAGGCTTT
TTTGGAGGCCTAGGGACGTACCCAATTCGCCCTATAGTGAGTCGTATTACGCGCGCTCACTGGCCGTCGT
TTTACAACGTCGTGACTGGGAAAACCCTGGCGTTACCCAACTTAATCGCCTTGCAGCACATCCCCCTTTC
GCCAGCTGGCGTAATAGCGAAGAGGCCCGCACCGATCGCCCTTCCCAACAGTTGCGCAGCCTGAATGGCG
AATGGG
[124 nt withheld, positions 3367-3490]
C
[91 nt withheld, positions 3492-3582]
A
[49 nt withheld, positions 3584-3632]
CCTTTGACGTTGGAGTCCACGTTCTTT
[37 nt withheld, positions 3660-3696]
ACCCTATCTCGGTCTATTCTTTTGATTTATAAGGGATTTTGCCGATTTCGGCCTATTGGTTAAAAAATGA
GCTGATTTAACAAAAATTTAACGCGAATTTTAACAAAATATTAACGCTTACAATTTAGGTGGCACTTTTC
GGGGAAATGTGCGCGGAACCCCTATTTGTTTATTTTTCTAAATACATTCAAATATGTATCCGCTCATGAG
ACAATAACCCTGATAAATGCTTCAATAATATTGAAAAAGGAAGAGTATGAGTATTCAACATTTCCGTGTC
GCCCTTATTCCCTTTTTTGCGGCATTTTGCCTTCCTGTTTTTGCTCACCCAGAAACGCTGGTGAAAGTAA
AAGATGCTGAAGATCAGTTGGGTGCACGAGTGGGTTACATCGAACTGGATCTCAACAGCGGTAAGATCCT
TGAGAGTTTTCGCCCCGAAGAACGTTTTCCAATGATGAGCACTTTTAAAGTTCTGCTATGTGGCGCGGTA
TTATCCCGTATTGACGCCGGGCAAGAGCAACTCGGTCGCCGCATACACTATTCTCAGAATGACTTGGTTG
AGTACTCACCAGTCACAGAAAAGCATCTTACGGATGGCATGACAGTAAGAGAATTATGCAGTGCTGCCAT
AACCATGAGTGATAACACTGCGGCCAACTTACTTCTGACAACGATCGGAGGACCGAAGGAGCTAACCGCT
TTTTTGCACAACATGGGGGATCATGTAACTCGCCTTGATCGTTGGGAACCGGAGCTGAATGAAGCCATAC
CAAACGACGAGCGTGACACCACGATGCCTGTAGCAATGGCAACAACGTTGCGCAAACTATTAACTGGCGA
ACTACTTACTCTAGCTTCCCGGCAACAATTAATAGACTGGATGGAGGCGGATAAAGTTGCAGGACCACTT
CTGCGCTCGGCCCTTCCGGCTGGCTGGTTTATTGCTGATAAATCTGGAGCCGGTGAGCGTGGGTCTCGCG
GTATCATTGCAGCACTGGGGCCAGATGGTAAGCCCTCCCGTATCGTAGTTATCTACACGACGGGGAGTCA
GGCAACTATGGATGAACGAAATAGACAGATCGCTGAGATAGGTGCCTCACTGATTAAGCATTGGTAACTG
TCAGACCAAGTTTACTCATATATACTTTAGATTGATTTAAAACTTCATTTTTAATTTAAAAGGATCTAGG
TGAAGATCCTTTTTGATAATCTCATGACCAAAATCCCTTAACGTGAGTTTTCGTTCCACTGAGCGTCAGA
CCCCGTAGAAAAGATCAAAGGATCTTCTTGAGATCCTTTTTTTCTGCGCGTAATCTGCTGCTTGCAAACA
AAAAAACCACCGCTACCAGCGGTGGTTTGTTTGCCGGATCAAGAGCTACCAACTCTTTTTCCGAAGGTAA
CTGGCTTCAGCAGAGCGCAGATACCAAATACTGTTCTTCTAGTGTAGCCGTAGTTAGGCCACCACTTCAA
GAACTCTGTAGCACCGCCTACATACCTCGCTCTGCTAATCCTGTTACCAGTGGCTGCTGCCAGTGGCGAT
AAGTCGTGTCTTACCGGGTTGGACTCAAGACGATAGTTACCGGATAAGGCGCAGCGGTCGGGCTGAACGG
GGGGTTCGTGCACACAGCCCAGCTTGGAGCGAACGACCTACACCGAACTGAGATACCTACAGCGTGAGCT
ATGAGAAAGCGCCACGCTTCCCGAAGGGAGAAAGGCGGACAGGTATCCGGTAAGCGGCAGGGTCGGAACA
GGAGAGCGCACGAGGGAGCTTCCAGGGGGAAACGCCTGGTATCTTTATAGTCCTGTCGGGTTTCGCCACC
TCTGACTTGAGCGTCGATTTTTGTGATGCTCGTCAGGGGGGCGGAGCCTATGGAAAAACGCCAGCAACGC
GGCCTTTTTACGGTTCCTGGCCTTTTGCTGGCCTTTTGCTCACATGTTCTTTCCTGCGTTATCCCCTGAT
TCTGTGGATAACCGTATTACCGCCTTTGAGTGAGCTGATACCGCTCGCCGCAGCCGAACGACCGAGCGCA
GCGAGTCAGTGAGCGAGGAAGCGGAAGAGCGCCCAATACGCAAACCGCCTCTCCCCGCGCGTTGGCCGAT
TCATTAATGCAGCTGGCACGACAGGTTTCCCGACTGGAAAGCGGGCAGTGAGCGCAACGCAATTAATGTG
AGTTAGCTCACTCATTAGGCACCCCAGGCTTTACACTTTATGCTTCCGGCTCGTATGTTGTGTGGAATTG
TGAGCGGATAACAATTTCACACAGGAAACAGCTATGACCATGATTACGCCAAGCGCGCAATTAACCCTCA
CTAAAGGGAACAAAAGCTGGAGCTGCAAGCTTAATGTAGTCTTATGCAATACTCTTGTAGTCTTGCAACA
TGGTAACGATGAGTTAGCAACATGCCTTACAAGGAGAGAAAAAGCACCGTGCATGCCGATTGGTGGAAGT
AAGGTGGTACGATCGTGCCTTATTAGGAAGGCAACAGACGGGTCTGACATGGATTGGACGAACCACTGAA
TTGCCGCATTGCAGAGATATTGTATTTAAGTGCCTAGCTCGATACATAAACGGGTCTCTCTGGTTAGACC
AGATCTGAGCCTGGGAGCTCTCTGGCTAACTAGGGAACCCACTGCTTAAGCCTCAATAAAGCTTGCCTTG
AGTGCTTCAAGTAGTGTGTGCCCGTCTGTTGTGTGACTCTGGTAACTAGAGATCCCTCAGACCCTTTTAG
TCAGTGTGGAAAATCTCTAGCAGTGGCGCCCGAACAGGGACTTGAAAGCGAAAGGGAAACCAGAGGAGCT
CTCTCGACGCAGGACTCGGCTTGCTGAAGCGCGCACGGCAAGAGGCGAGGGGCGGCGACTGGTGAGTACG
CCAAAAATTTTGACTAGCGGAGGCTAGAAGGAGAGAGATGGGTGCGAGAGCGTCAGTATTAAGCGGGGGA
GAATTAGATCGCGATGGGAAAAAATTCGGTTAAGGCCAGGGGGAAAGAAAAAATATAAATTAAAACATAT
AGTATGGGCAAGCAGGGAGCTAGAACGATTCGCAGTTAATCCTGGCCTGTTAGAAACATCAGAAGGCTGT
AGACAAATACTGGGACAGCTACAACCATCCCTTCAGACAGGATCAGAAGAACTTAGATCATTATATAATA
CAGTAGCAACCCTCTATTGTGTGCATCAAAGGATAGAGATAAAAGACACCAAGGAAGCTTTAGACAAGAT
AGAGGAAGAGCAAAACAAAAGTAAGACCACCGCACAGCAAGCGGCCGCTGATCTTCAGACCTGGAGGAGG
AGATATGAGGGACAATTGGAGAAGTGAATTATATAAATATAAAGTAGTAAAAATTGAACCATTAGGAGTA
GCACCCACCAAGGCAAAGAGAAGAGTGGTGCAGAGAGAAAAAAGAGCAGTGGGAATAGGAGCTTTGTTCC
TTGGGTTCTTGGGAGCAGCAGGAAGCACTATGGGCGCAGCGTCAATGACGCTGACGGTACAGGCCAGACA
ATTATTGTCTGGTATAGTGCAGCAGCAGAACAATTTGCTGAGGGCTATTGAGGCGCAACAGCATCTGTTG
CAACTCACAGTCTGGGGCATCAAGCAGCTCCAGGCAAGAATCCTGGCTGTGGAAAGATACCTAAAGGATC
AACAGCTCCTGGGGATTTGGGGTTGCTCTGGAAAACTCATTTGCACCACTGCTGTGCCTTGGAATGCTAG
TTGGAGTAATAAATCTCTGGAACAGATTTGGAATCACACGACCTGGATGGAGTGGGACAGAGAAATTAAC
AATTACACAAGCTTAATACACTCCTTAATTGAAGAATCGCAAAACCAGCAAGAAAAGAATGAACAAGAAT
TATTGGAATTAGATAAATGGGCAAGTTTGTGGAATTGGTTTAACATAACAAATTGGCTGTGGTATATAAA
ATTATTCATAATGATAGTAGGAGGCTTGGTAGGTTTAAGAATAGTTTTTGCTGTACTTTCTATAGTGAAT
AGAGTTAGGCAGGGATATTCACCATTATCGTTTCAGACCCACCTCCCAACCCCGAGGGGACCCAGAGAGG
GCCTATTTCCCATGATTCCTTCATATTTGCATATACGATACAAGGCTGTTAGAGAGATAATTAGAATTAA
TTTGACTGTAAACACAAAGATATTAGTACAAAATACGTGACGTAGAAAGTAATAATTTCTTGGGTAGTTT
GCAGTTTTAAAATTATGTTTTAAAATGGACTATCATATGCTTACCGTAACTTGAAAGTATTTCGATTTCT
TGGCTTTATATATCTTGTGGAAAGGACGAAACACCGTTGAGGATAACAGTAACAAGGTTTTAGAGCTAGA
AATAGCAAGTTAAAATAAGGCTAGTCCGTTATCAACTTGAAAAAGTGGCACCGAGTCGGTGCTTTTTTAA
GCTTGGCGTAACTAGATCTTGAGACAAATGGCAGTATTCATCCACAATTTTAAAAGAAAAGGGGGGATTG
GGGGGTACAGTGCAGGGGAAAGAATAGTAGACATAATAGCAACAGACATACAAACTAAAGAATTACAAAA
ACAAATTACAAAAATTCAAAATTTTCGGGTTTATTACAGGGACAGCAGAGATCCACTTTGGCGCCGGCTC
GAGGGGG
Features (pLannotate 1.2.2; 29 found; start..end, strand, type, name):
     14..80      +  CDS            small t antigen (fragment): SV40 (simian virus 40) small t antigen
    106..317     +  promoter       EF-1α core promoter: core promoter for human elongation factor EF-1α
    318..1256    +  intron         EF-1α intron A: intron upstream of the start codon of human EF-1α
   1278..1877    +  CDS            PuroR (fragment): puromycin N-acetyltransferase; pac from Streptomyces; confers resistance to puromycin
   1893..2481    +  misc_feature   WPRE: woodchuck hepatitis virus posttranscriptional regulatory element
   2532..2551    +  misc_feature   cPPT/CTS (fragment): central polypurine tract and central termination sequence of HIV-1
   2553..2786    +  LTR            3' LTR (ΔU3): self-inactivating 3' long terminal repeat (LTR) from HIV-1
   2864..2985    +  polyA_signal   SV40 poly(A) signal: SV40 polyadenylation signal
   3025..3160    +  rep_origin     SV40 ori: SV40 origin of replication
   3181..3199    -  promoter       T7 promoter: promoter for bacteriophage T7 RNA polymerase
   3207..3362    +  CDS            lacZα (fragment): LacZα fragment of β-galactosidase; lacZ fragment
   3367..3795    +  rep_origin     f1 ori (sequence partly withheld): f1 bacteriophage origin of replication; arrow indicates direction of (+) strand synthesis
   3848..3952    +  promoter       AmpR promoter: bla
   3953..4813    +  CDS            AmpR: β-lactamase; bla; confers resistance to ampicillin, carbenicillin, and related antibiotics
   4984..5572    +  rep_origin     ori: high-copy-number ColE1/pMB1/pBR322/pUC origin of replication
   5755..5847    +  CDS            lacI (fragment): lac repressor; lacI; The lac repressor binds to the lac operator to inhibit transcription in E. coli. This inhibition can be relieved by adding lactose or isopropyl-β-D-thiogalactopyranoside (IPTG).
   5860..5881    +  protein_bind   CAP binding site: CAP binding activates transcription in the presence of cAMP. E. coli catabolite activator protein
   5896..5926    +  promoter       lac promoter: promoter for the E. coli lac operon
   5934..5950    +  protein_bind   lac operator: The lac repressor binds to the lac operator to inhibit transcription in E. coli. This inhibition can be relieved by adding lactose or isopropyl-β-D-thiogalactopyranoside (IPTG). lac repressor encoded by lacI
   5995..6013    +  promoter       T3 promoter: promoter for bacteriophage T3 RNA polymerase
   6041..6267    +  promoter       RSV promoter: Rous sarcoma virus enhancer/promoter
   6268..6448    +  LTR            5' LTR (truncated): truncated 5' long terminal repeat (LTR) from HIV-1
   6495..6620    +  misc_feature   HIV-1 Ψ: packaging signal of human immunodeficiency virus type 1
   6604..6967    +  CDS            HIV-1 gag (fragment): gag protein from human immunodeficiency virus 1; gag
   7113..7346    +  misc_feature   RRE: The Rev response element (RRE) of HIV-1 allows for Rev-dependent mRNA export from the nucleus to the cytoplasm.
   7723..7749    +  CDS            Rev (fragment): human immunodeficiency virus 1 (HIV-1) Rev protein; rev; enhances nuclear export of unspliced and incompletely spliced viral mRNAs
   7753..7993    +  promoter       U6 promoter: RNA polymerase III promoter for human U6 snRNA
   8023..8098    +  misc_RNA       gRNA scaffold: guide RNA scaffold for the Streptococcus pyogenes CRISPR/Cas9 system
   8154..8271    +  misc_feature   cPPT/CTS: central polypurine tract and central termination sequence of HIV-1
