[The description below was written by a language model from this plasmid's Addgene catalogue record and pLannotate feature annotations shown in this document.]
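Description:
DYRK2 gRNA (BRDN0001147464) is a third-generation lentiviral guide RNA plasmid built on the lentiGuide-Puro backbone and designed to direct Streptococcus pyogenes Cas9 to the human DYRK2 gene. It is propagated in E. coli as a high-copy plasmid through a ColE1/pUC-type origin with ampicillin selection from the β-lactamase gene. An f1 origin, SV40 origin and remnants of lac and T7/T3 cloning elements are also carried in the bacterial backbone.

The transfer cassette is framed by an RSV promoter fused to a truncated HIV-1 5' LTR and a self-inactivating ΔU3 3' LTR. The RSV promoter makes genomic RNA production Tat-independent, and the ΔU3 LTR silences LTR-driven transcription after integration. Between the LTRs lie the Ψ packaging signal with a partial gag sequence, the Rev response element for nuclear export of the viral RNA, and a cPPT/CTS that aids nuclear import of the reverse-transcribed genome. A human U6 RNA polymerase III promoter drives the DYRK2-specific spacer joined to the Cas9 gRNA scaffold. Downstream, the EF-1α core promoter with its intron A expresses puromycin N-acetyltransferase for selection of transduced mammalian cells. A WPRE follows to enhance transcript stability and expression.

The plasmid does not encode Cas9, so it is meant to be paired with a separate Cas9 lentiviral vector or used in cells that already express the nuclease. According to the record, the guide was designed against two DYRK2 reference transcripts and belongs to a human kinome gRNA collection. It is suited to stable knockout of this kinase gene in human cells by lentiviral delivery.
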