Addgene plasmid #77535: DYRK2 gRNA (BRDN0001147464)
Purpose: 3rd generation lentiviral gRNA plasmid targeting human DYRK2
Depositing lab: John Doench & David Root. Depositing organization: Broad Institute. Publication: Optimized sgRNA design to maximize activity and minimize off-target effects of CRISPR-Cas9. Doench JG, Fusi N, Sullender M, Hegde M, Vaimberg EW, Donovan KF, Smith I, Tothova Z, Wilen C, Orchard R, Virgin HW, Listgarten J, Root DE. Nat Biotechnol. 2016 Jan 18. doi: 10.1038/nbt.3437. PubMed 26780180.
Backbone
  Vector backbone: lentiGuide-Puro
  Backbone manufacturer: Zhang Lab (Addgene plasmid # 52963)
  Vector type: Mammalian Expression, Lentiviral, CRISPR
  Selectable markers: Puromycin
Growth in bacteria
  Bacterial resistance: Ampicillin, 100 μg/mL
  Growth temperature: 37°C
  Growth strain: DH5alpha
  Copy number: High Copy
Gene/Insert
  Gene/Insert name: DYRK2 (alt names: DYRK2; NM_003583.3)
  gRNA/shRNA sequence: TTGAGGATAACAGTAACAAG
  Species: H. sapiens (human)
  Entrez Gene: DYRK2
  Promoter: hU6
  Cloning method: Unknown
  Sequencing primers: 5′ U6-F; 3′ pS2-R
Terms and licenses: Academic/Nonprofit Terms; Industry Terms: Not Available to Industry
Depositor comments: The gRNA was designed to target the following Genbank reference sequence(s): NM_003583.3,NM_006482.2. Note that this plasmid does NOT contain Cas9. It should be used in conjunction with lentiCas9-Blast (Addgene #52962) or otherwise with cell lines already expressing Cas9. Browse the full kinome gRNA library at http://www.addgene.org/pooled-library/broadgpp-human-kinome/ or visit http://www.broadinstitute.org/rnai/public/ for detailed protocols and information.
How to cite: DYRK2 gRNA (BRDN0001147464) was a gift from John Doench & David Root (Addgene plasmid # 77535 ; http://n2t.net/addgene:77535 ; RRID:Addgene_77535)
