>Addgene plasmid #77535 | DYRK2 gRNA (BRDN0001147464) | depositor partial sequence | sequence record 144995 | Target Sequence
TTGAGGATAACAGTAACAAG
