>Addgene plasmid #77535 | DYRK2 gRNA (BRDN0001147464) | addgene partial sequence | sequence record 187947 | hU6-F
AGAAAGTAATAATTTCTTGGGTAGTTTGCAGTTTTAAAATTATGTTTTAAAATGGACTATCATATGCTTA
CCGTAACTTGAAAGTATTTCGATTTCTTGGCTTTATATATCTTGTGGAAAGGACGAAACACCGTTGAGGA
TAACAGTAACAAGGTTTTAGAGCTAGAAATAGCAAGTTAAAATAAGGCTAGTCCGTTATCAACTTGAAAA
AGTGGCACCGAGTCGGTGCTTTTTTAAGCTTGGCGTAACTAGATCTTGAGACAAATGGCAGTATTCATCC
ACAATTTTAAAAGAAAAGGGGGGATTGGGGGGTACAGTGCAGGGGAAAGAATAGTAGACATAATAGCAAC
AGACATACAAACTAAAGAATTACAAAAACAAATTACAAAAATTCAAAATTTTCGGGTTTATTACAGGGAC
AGCAGAGATCCACTTTGGCGCCGGCTCGAGGGGGCCCGGGTGCAAAGATGGATAAAGTTTTAAACAGAGA
GGAATCTTTGCAGCTAATGGACCTTCTAGGTCTTGAAAGGAGTGGGAATTGGCTCCGGTGCCCGTCAGTG
GGCAGAGCGC
